>Addgene plasmid #185268 | pST_APOE_HUMAN_T243A (pBS0818) | addgene full sequence | sequence record 363796 | Addgene NGS Result
TGACGTCGACGGATCGGGAGATCTCCCGATCCCCTATGGTGCACTCTCAGTACAATCTGCTCTGATGCCG
CATAGTTAAGCCAGTATCTGCTCCCTGCTTGTGTGTTGGAGGTCGCTGAGTAGTGCGCGAGCAAAATTTA
AGCTACAACAAGGCAAGGCTTGACCGACAATTGCATGAAGAATCTGCTTAGGGTTAGGCGTTTTGCGCTG
CTTCGCGATGTACGGGCCAGATATACGCGTTGACATTGATTATTGACTAGTTATTAATAGTAATCAATTA
CGGGGTCATTAGTTCATAGCCCATATATGGAGTTCCGCGTTACATAACTTACGGTAAATGGCCCGCCTGG
CTGACCGCCCAACGACCCCCGCCCATTGACGTCAATAATGACGTATGTTCCCATAGTAACGCCAATAGGG
ACTTTCCATTGACGTCAATGGGTGGAGTATTTACGGTAAACTGCCCACTTGGCAGTACATCAAGTGTATC
ATATGCCAAGTACGCCCCCTATTGACGTCAATGACGGTAAATGGCCCGCCTGGCATTATGCCCAGTACAT
GACCTTATGGGACTTTCCTACTTGGCAGTACATCTACGTATTAGTCATCGCTATTACCATGGTGATGCGG
TTTTGGCAGTACATCAATGGGCGTGGATAGCGGTTTGACTCACGGGGATTTCCAAGTCTCCACCCCATTG
ACGTCAATGGGAGTTTGTTTTGGCACCAAAATCAACGGGACTTTCCAAAATGTCGTAACAACTCCGCCCC
ATTGACGCAAATGGGCGGTAGGCGTGTACGGTGGGAGGTCTATATAAGCAGAGCTCTCTGGCTAACTAGA
GAACCCACTGCTTACTGGCTTATCGAAATTAATACGACTCACTATAGGGAGACCCAAGCTGGCTAGCCAC
CATGAAAGTGTTATGGGCAGCATTGTTGGTGACATTTTTAGCTGGGTGCCAGGCCAAAGTGGAACAAGCA
GTGGAAACAGAACCTGAACCTGAACTGAGACAGCAGACCGAATGGCAAAGTGGCCAGAGATGGGAACTGG
CCCTGGGGAGATTTTGGGACTATCTGAGATGGGTGCAGACCCTGAGCGAGCAGGTGCAGGAGGAGCTCCT
GAGCTCTCAGGTGACACAGGAACTGAGAGCCCTGATGGACGAGACTATGAAGGAACTGAAGGCCTACAAA
TCTGAGCTGGAAGAGCAGCTGACCCCCGTGGCTGAAGAGACCCGCGCTCGCTTGTCCAAAGAGCTCCAGG
CCGCCCAGGCCCGGCTGGGTGCCGATATGGAGGACGTCTGCGGCCGCCTGGTCCAGTACCGCGGGGAAGT
GCAGGCTATGCTGGGGCAGTCTACAGAGGAGCTCCGGGTCAGACTGGCCTCTCACCTGCGGAAGCTGAGG
AAGAGGTTGCTCCGCGACGCCGACGACCTCCAGAAGCGCCTGGCTGTGTACCAGGCCGGCGCCCGGGAAG
GCGCCGAGCGCGGACTCTCCGCTATCAGGGAGCGGCTCGGCCCTCTGGTTGAACAGGGCAGAGTCAGGGC
TGCCACTGTGGGGAGCCTCGCCGGACAGCCCCTCCAGGAGAGAGCCCAGGCCTGGGGCGAGCGCCTGCGA
GCTAGAATGGAGGAGATGGGGTCCAGAGCCCGCGACCGCCTGGACGAAGTGAAGGAGCAGGTGGCCGAGG
TGCGTGCCAAACTGGAGGAACAGGCCCAGCAGATCCGCCTCCAGGCTGAGGCCTTCCAGGCCAGACTGAA
GAGCTGGTTTGAGCCTCTTGTGGAGGATATGCAGCGGCAGTGGGCCGGGCTGGTCGAGAAGGTGCAGGCC
GCCGTGGGCACTTCCGCCGCCCCTGTCCCCAGCGACAACCATTGAACCCGCTGATCAGCCTCGACTGTGC
CTTCTAGTTGCCAGCCATCTGTTGTTTGCCCCTCCCCCGTGCCTTCCTTGACCCTGGAAGGTGCCACTCC
CACTGTCCTTTCCTAATAAAATGAGGAAATTGCATCGCATTGTCTGAGTAGGTGTCATTCTATTCTGGGG
GGTGGGGTGGGGCAGGACAGCAAGGGGGAGGATTGGGAAGACAATAGCAGGCATGCTGGGGATGCGGTGG
GCTCTATGGCTTCTGAGGCGGAAAGAACCAGCTGGGGCTCTAGGGGGTATCCCC
[124 nt withheld, positions 2155-2278]
C
[91 nt withheld, positions 2280-2370]
A
[49 nt withheld, positions 2372-2420]
CCTTTGACGTTGGAGTCCACGTTCTTT
[37 nt withheld, positions 2448-2484]
ACCCTATCTCGGTCTATTCTTTTGATTTATAAGGGATTTTGCCGATTTCGGCCTATTGGTTAAAAAATGA
GCTGATTTAACAAAAATTTAACGCGAATTAATTCTGTGGAATGTGTGTCAGTTAGGGTGTGGAAAGTCCC
CAGGCTCCCCAGCAGGCAGAAGTATGCAAAGCATGCATCTCAATTAGTCAGCAACCAGGTGTGGAAAGTC
CCCAGGCTCCCCAGCAGGCAGAAGTATGCAAAGCATGCATCTCAATTAGTCAGCAACCATAGTCCCGCCC
CTAACTCCGCCCATCCCGCCCCTAACTCCGCCCAGTTCCGCCCATTCTCCGCCCCATGGCTGACTAATTT
TTTTTATTTATGCAGAGGCCGAGGCCGCCTCTGCCTCTGAGCTATTCCAGAAGTAGTGAGGAGGCTTTTT
TGGAGGCCTAGGCTTTTGCAAAAAGCTCCCGGGAGCTTGTATATCCATTTTCGGATCTGATCAGCACGTG
TTGACAATTAATCATCGGCATAGTATATCGGCATAGTATAATACGACAAGGTGAGGAACTAAACCATGGC
CAAGTTGACCAGTGCCGTTCCGGTGCTCACCGCGCGCGACGTCGCCGGAGCGGTCGAGTTCTGGACCGAC
CGGCTCGGGTTCTCCCGGGACTTCGTGGAGGACGACTTCGCCGGTGTGGTCCGGGACGACGTGACCCTGT
TCATCAGCGCGGTCCAGGACCAGGTGGTGCCGGACAACACCCTGGCCTGGGTGTGGGTGCGCGGCCTGGA
CGAGCTGTACGCCGAGTGGTCGGAGGTCGTGTCCACGAACTTCCGGGACGCCTCCGGGCCGGCCATGACC
GAGATCGGCGAGCAGCCGTGGGGGCGGGAGTTCGCCCTGCGCGACCCGGCCGGCAACTGCGTGCACTTCG
TGGCCGAGGAGCAGGACTGACACGTGCTACGAGATTTCGATTCCACCGCCGCCTTCTATGAAAGGTTGGG
CTTCGGAATCGTTTTCCGGGACGCCGGCTGGATGATCCTCCAGCGCGGGGATCTCATGCTGGAGTTCTTC
GCCCACCCCAACTTGTTTATTGCAGCTTATAATGGTTACAAATAAAGCAATAGCATCACAAATTTCACAA
ATAAAGCATTTTTTTCACTGCATTCTAGTTGTGGTTTGTCCAAACTCATCAATGTATCTTATCATGTCTG
TATACCGTCGACCTCTAGCTAGAGCTTGGCGTAATCATGGTCATAGCTGTTTCCTGTGTGAAATTGTTAT
CCGCTCACAATTCCACACAACATACGAGCCGGAAGCATAAAGTGTAAAGCCTGGGGTGCCTAATGAGTGA
GCTAACTTACATTAATTGCGTTGCGCTCACTGCCCGCTTTCCAGTCGGGAAACCTGTCGTGCCAGCTGCA
TTAATGAATCGGCCAACGCGCGGGGAGAGGCGGTTTGCGTATTGGGCGCTCTTCCGCTTCCTCGCTCACT
GACTCGCTGCGCTCGGTCGTTCGGCTGCGGCGAGCGGTATCAGCTCACTCAAAGGCGGTAATACGGTTAT
CCACAGAATCAGGGGATAACGCAGGAAAGAACATGTGAGCAAAAGGCCAGCAAAAGGCCAGGAACCGTAA
AAAGGCCGCGTTGCTGGCGTTTTTCCATAGGCTCCGCCCCCCTGACGAGCATCACAAAAATCGACGCTCA
AGTCAGAGGTGGCGAAACCCGACAGGACTATAAAGATACCAGGCGTTTCCCCCTGGAAGCTCCCTCGTGC
GCTCTCCTGTTCCGACCCTGCCGCTTACCGGATACCTGTCCGCCTTTCTCCCTTCGGGAAGCGTGGCGCT
TTCTCATAGCTCACGCTGTAGGTATCTCAGTTCGGTGTAGGTCGTTCGCTCCAAGCTGGGCTGTGTGCAC
GAACCCCCCGTTCAGCCCGACCGCTGCGCCTTATCCGGTAACTATCGTCTTGAGTCCAACCCGGTAAGAC
ACGACTTATCGCCACTGGCAGCAGCCACTGGTAACAGGATTAGCAGAGCGAGGTATGTAGGCGGTGCTAC
AGAGTTCTTGAAGTGGTGGCCTAACTACGGCTACACTAGAAGAACAGTATTTGGTATCTGCGCTCTGCTG
AAGCCAGTTACCTTCGGAAAAAGAGTTGGTAGCTCTTGATCCGGCAAACAAACCACCGCTGGTAGCGGTG
GTTTTTTTGTTTGCAAGCAGCAGATTACGCGCAGAAAAAAAGGATCTCAAGAAGATCCTTTGATCTTTTC
TACGGGGTCTGACGCTCAGTGGAACGAAAACTCACGTTAAGGGATTTTGGTCATGAGATTATCAAAAAGG
ATCTTCACCTAGATCCTTTTAAATTAAAAATGAAGTTTTAAATCAATCTAAAGTATATATGAGTAAACTT
GGTCTGACAGTTACCAATGCTTAATCAGTGAGGCACCTATCTCAGCGATCTGTCTATTTCGTTCATCCAT
AGTTGCCTGACTCCCCGTCGTGTAGATAACTACGATACGGGAGGGCTTACCATCTGGCCCCAGTGCTGCA
ATGATACCGCGAGACCCACGCTCACCGGCTCCAGATTTATCAGCAATAAACCAGCCAGCCGGAAGGGCCG
AGCGCAGAAGTGGTCCTGCAACTTTATCCGCCTCCATCCAGTCTATTAATTGTTGCCGGGAAGCTAGAGT
AAGTAGTTCGCCAGTTAATAGTTTGCGCAACGTTGTTGCCATTGCTACAGGCATCGTGGTGTCACGCTCG
TCGTTTGGTATGGCTTCATTCAGCTCCGGTTCCCAACGATCAAGGCGAGTTACATGATCCCCCATGTTGT
GCAAAAAAGCGGTTAGCTCCTTCGGTCCTCCGATCGTTGTCAGAAGTAAGTTGGCCGCAGTGTTATCACT
CATGGTTATGGCAGCACTGCATAATTCTCTTACTGTCATGCCATCCGTAAGATGCTTTTCTGTGACTGGT
GAGTACTCAACCAAGTCATTCTGAGAATAGTGTATGCGGCGACCGAGTTGCTCTTGCCCGGCGTCAATAC
GGGATAATACCGCGCCACATAGCAGAACTTTAAAAGTGCTCATCATTGGAAAACGTTCTTCGGGGCGAAA
ACTCTCAAGGATCTTACCGCTGTTGAGATCCAGTTCGATGTAACCCACTCGTGCACCCAACTGATCTTCA
GCATCTTTTACTTTCACCAGCGTTTCTGGGTGAGCAAAAACAGGAAGGCAAAATGCCGCAAAAAAGGGAA
TAAGGGCGACACGGAAATGTTGAATACTCATACTCTTCCTTTTTCAATATTATTGAAGCATTTATCAGGG
TTATTGTCTCATGAGCGGATACATATTTGAATGTATTTAGAAAAATAAACAAATAGGGGTTCCGCGCACA
TTTCCCCGAAAAGTGCCACC
Features (pLannotate 1.2.2; 21 found; start..end, strand, type, name):
     35..87      -  misc_feature   bom (fragment): basis of mobility region from pBR322
    242..621     +  enhancer       CMV enhancer: human cytomegalovirus immediate early enhancer
    622..825     +  promoter       CMV promoter: human cytomegalovirus (CMV) immediate early promoter
    821..854     +  LTR            5' LTR (truncated) (fragment): truncated 5' long terminal repeat (LTR) from HIV-1
    870..888     +  promoter       T7 promoter: promoter for bacteriophage T7 RNA polymerase
    912..1862    +  CDS            APOE: APOE_HUMAN - Experimental evidence at protein level: Swiss-Prot protein existence level 1. (Microbial infection) Through its interaction with HCV envelope glycoprotein E2, participates in the attachment of HCV to HSPGs and other receptors (LDLr, VLDLr, and SR-B1) on the cell surface and to the assembly, maturation and infectivity of HCV viral particles (PubMed:25122793, PubMed:29695434). This interaction is probably promoted via the up-regulation of cellular autophagy by the virus (PubMed:29695434). From Homo sapiens (Human).
   1885..2109    +  polyA_signal   bGH poly(A) signal: bovine growth hormone polyadenylation signal
   2113..2134    +  promoter       SV40 promoter (fragment): SV40 enhancer and early promoter
   2155..2583    +  rep_origin     f1 ori (sequence partly withheld): f1 bacteriophage origin of replication; arrow indicates direction of (+) strand synthesis
   2597..2926    +  promoter       SV40 promoter: SV40 enhancer and early promoter
   2974..3021    +  promoter       EM7 promoter: synthetic bacterial promoter&nbsp
   3040..3414    +  CDS            BleoR: antibiotic-binding protein; Sh ble from Streptoalloteichus hindustanus; confers resistance to bleomycin, phleomycin, and Zeocin™
   3424..3549    +  CDS            ble (fragment): BLE_KLEPN - Experimental evidence at protein level: Swiss-Prot protein existence level 1. Binding protein with a strong affinity to the bleomycin family of antibiotics. Binds to CL990; an antimitotic-antibiotic compound. From Klebsiella pneumoniae.
   3544..3665    +  polyA_signal   SV40 poly(A) signal: SV40 polyadenylation signal
   3738..3754    -  protein_bind   lac operator: The lac repressor binds to the lac operator to inhibit transcription in E. coli. This inhibition can be relieved by adding lactose or isopropyl-β-D-thiogalactopyranoside (IPTG). lac repressor encoded by lacI
   3762..3792    -  promoter       lac promoter: promoter for the E. coli lac operon
   3807..3828    -  protein_bind   CAP binding site: CAP binding activates transcription in the presence of cAMP. E. coli catabolite activator protein
   3841..3933    -  CDS            lacI (fragment): lac repressor; lacI; The lac repressor binds to the lac operator to inhibit transcription in E. coli. This inhibition can be relieved by adding lactose or isopropyl-β-D-thiogalactopyranoside (IPTG).
   4116..4704    -  rep_origin     ori: high-copy-number ColE1/pMB1/pBR322/pUC origin of replication
   4875..5735    -  CDS            AmpR: β-lactamase; bla; confers resistance to ampicillin, carbenicillin, and related antibiotics
   5736..5840    -  promoter       AmpR promoter: bla
