[The description below was written by a language model from this plasmid's Addgene catalogue record and pLannotate feature annotations shown in this document.]
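Description:
pST_APOE_HUMAN_T243A (pBS0818) is a mammalian expression plasmid of about 5.9 kb that carries human apolipoprotein E with a T243A substitution. The backbone is recorded as YK 02. The layout of the annotated features and the depositor's choice of pSecTag2 B as negative control suggest a pSecTag-type vector, though the record does not state this derivation. In E. coli it replicates from a high-copy ColE1/pUC-type origin and is selected with ampicillin through the bla gene and its native promoter. An f1 origin is also present, which would allow single-stranded DNA production. Short annotated fragments (bom, lacI, lac promoter/operator, a truncated HIV-1 LTR match, a second ble fragment) appear to be backbone remnants or annotation overlaps, not functional modules.

The roughly 950 bp APOE open reading frame, inserted by Gibson assembly, sits downstream of the human cytomegalovirus immediate-early enhancer and promoter and is followed by the bovine growth hormone polyadenylation signal, giving strong constitutive transcription in transfected mammalian cells. A T7 promoter lies just upstream of the coding sequence. No epitope tags or reporter fusions are annotated. A separate cassette places the Sh ble gene under tandem SV40 early and EM7 promoters with an SV40 polyadenylation signal, so Zeocin-family selection is possible in both mammalian cells and bacteria.

The construct was built for a study testing whether natural and designed proteins inspired by extremotolerant organisms form condensates and attenuate apoptosis in human cells. The depositors list this APOE variant among the top-performing candidates in their assay, where its expression protected cells from apoptosis.
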