Addgene plasmid #185268: pST_APOE_HUMAN_T243A (pBS0818)
Purpose: For the mammalian expression of the human protein APOE_HUMAN_T243A. This is one of the top performing targets in our apoptosis assay (it protected from apoptosis).
Depositing lab: Pamela Silver. Depositing organization: Harvard Medical School. Publication: Natural and Designed Proteins Inspired by Extremotolerant Organisms Can Form Condensates and Attenuate Apoptosis in Human Cells. Veling MT, Nguyen DT, Thadani NN, Oster ME, Rollins NJ, Brock KP, Bethel NP, Lim S, Baker D, Way JC, Marks DS, Chang RL, Silver PA. ACS Synth Biol. 2022 Mar 18;11(3):1292-1302. doi: 10.1021/acssynbio.1c00572. Epub 2022 Feb 18. PubMed 35176859.
Backbone
  Vector backbone: YK 02
  Vector type: Mammalian Expression
Growth in bacteria
  Bacterial resistance: Ampicillin, 100 μg/mL
  Growth temperature: 37°C
  Growth strain: DH5alpha
  Copy number: High Copy
Gene/Insert
  Gene/Insert name: APOE_HUMAN_T243A
  Species: H. sapiens (human)
  Insert size (bp): 954
  Mutation: T243A
  Cloning method: Gibson Cloning
Terms and licenses: Academic/Nonprofit Terms; Industry Terms: Not Available to Industry
Depositor comments: This is one of the top performing targets in our apoptosis assay (it protected from apoptosis). See supplemental table 2 in our paper to see its performance in our assay. The negative control for this assay is pSecTag2 B which can be obtained from Thermo here https://www.thermofisher.com/order/catalog/product/V90020
How to cite: pST_APOE_HUMAN_T243A (pBS0818) was a gift from Pamela Silver (Addgene plasmid # 185268 ; http://n2t.net/addgene:185268 ; RRID:Addgene_185268)
